>Addgene plasmid #72486 | pCDH-EF1-Luc2-P2A-tdTomato | addgene full sequence | sequence record 418875 | Addgene NGS Result
GCCCAAAGGGAGATCCGACTCGTCTGAGGGCGAAGGCGAAGACGCGGAAGAGGCCGCAGAGCCGGCAGCA
GGCCGCGGGAAGGAAGGTCCGCTGGATTGAGGGCCGAAGGGACGTAGCAGAAGGACGTCCCGCGCAGAAT
CCAGGTGGCAACACAGGCGAGCAGCCAAGGAAAGGACGATGATTTCCCCGACAACACCACGGAATTGTCA
GTGCCCAACAGCCGAGCCCCTGTCCAGCAGCGGGCAAGGCAGGCGGCGATGAGTTCCGCCGTGGCAATAG
GGAGGGGGAAAGCGAAAGTCCCGGAAAGGAGCTGACAGGTGGTGGCAATGCCCCAACCAGTGGGGGTTGC
GTCAGCAAACACAGTGCACACCACGCCACGTTGCCTGACAACGGGCCACAACTCCTCATAAAGAGACAGC
AACCAGGATTTATACAAGGAGGAGAAAATGAAAGCCATACGGGAAGCAATAGCATGATACAAAGGCATTA
AAGCAGCGTATCCACATAGCGTAAAAGGAGCAACATAGTTAAGAATACCAGTCAATCTTTCACAAATTTT
GTAATCCAGAGGTTGATTGTCGACGAATTCTTATTACTTGTACAGCTCGTCCATGCCGTACAGGAACAGG
TGGTGGCGGCCCTCGGAGCGCTCGTACTGTTCCACGATGGTGTAGTCCTCGTTGTGGGAGGTGATGTCCA
GCTTGGTGTCCACGTAGTAGTAGCCGGGCAGTTGCACGGGCTTCTTGGCCATGTAGATGGTCTTGAACTC
CACCAGGTAGTGGCCGCCGTCCTTCAGCTTCAGGGCCTGGTGGATCTCGCCCTTCAGCACGCCGTCGCGG
GGGTACAGGCGCTCGGTGGAGGCCTCCCAGCCCATGGTCTTCTTCTGCATTACGGGGCCGTCGGGGGGGA
AGTTGGTGCCGCGCATCTTCACCTTGTAGATCAGCGTGCCGTCCTGCAGGGAGGAGTCCTGGGTCACGGT
CACCAGACCGCCGTCCTCGAAGTTCATCACGCGCTCCCACTTGAAGCCCTCGGGGAAGGACAGCTTCTTG
TAATCGGGGATGTCGGCGGGGTGCTTCACGTACGCCTTGGAGCCGTACATGAACTGGGGGGACAGGATGT
CCCAGGCGAAGGGCAGGGGGCCGCCCTTGGTCACCTTCAGCTTGGCGGTCTGGGTGCCCTCGTAGGGGCG
GCCCTCGCCCTCGCCCTCGATCTCGAACTCGTGGCCGTTCATGGAGCCCTCCATGCGCACCTTGAAGCGC
ATGAACTCTTTGATGACGGCCATGTTGTTGTCCTCGGAGGAGGCGGTGCCGGAGCTGCCGCTGCCGGTGC
TGCCGATGCCATGCCCCAGGAACAGGTGGTGGCGGCCCTCGGAGCGCTCGTACTGTTCCACGATGGTGTA
GTCCTCGTTGTGGGAGGTGATGTCCAGCTTGGTGTCCACGTAGTAGTAGCCGGGCAGTTGCACGGGCTTC
TTGGCCATGTAGATGGTCTTGAACTCCACCAGGTAGTGGCCGCCGTCCTTCAGCTTCAGGGCCTGGTGGA
TCTCGCCCTTCAGCACGCCGTCGCGGGGGTACAGGCGCTCGGTGGAGGCCTCCCAGCCCATGGTCTTCTT
CTGCATTACGGGGCCGTCGGGGGGGAAGTTGGTGCCGCGCATCTTCACCTTGTAGATCAGCGTGCCGTCC
TGCAGGGAGGAGTCCTGGGTCACGGTCACCAGACCGCCGTCCTCGAAGTTCATCACGCGCTCCCACTTGA
AGCCCTCGGGGAAGGACAGCTTCTTGTAATCGGGGATGTCGGCGGGGTGCTTCACGTACGCCTTGGAGCC
GTACATGAACTGGGGGGACAGGATGTCCCAGGCGAAGGGCAGGGGGCCGCCCTTGGTCACCTTCAGCTTG
GCGGTCTGGGTGCCCTCGTAGGGGCGGCCCTCGCCCTCGCCCTCGATCTCGAACTCGTGGCCGTTCATGG
AGCCCTCCATGCGCACCTTGAAGCGCATGAACTCTTTGATGACCTCCTCGCCCTTGCTCACCATTGGCCC
GGGAGGTCCAGGGTTCTCCTCCACGTCTCCAGCCTGCTTCAGCAGGCTGAAGTTAGTAGCTCCGCTTCCA
AGCTTCACGGCGATCTTGCCGCCCTTCTTGGCCTTAATGAGAATCTCGCGGATCTTGCGGGCGTCCAACT
TGCCGGTCAGTCCTTTAGGCACCTCGTCCACGAACACAACACCACCGCGCAGCTTCTTGGCGGTTGTAAC
CTGGCTGGCCACATAGTCCACGATCTCCTTCTCGGTCATGGTTTTACCGTGTTCCAGCACGACGACTGCG
GCGGGCAGCTCGCCGGCATCGTCGTCGGGCAGGCCGGCGACCCCGGCGTCGAAGATGTTGGGGTGTTGCA
GCAGGATGCTCTCCAGTTCGGCTGGGGCTACCTGGTAGCCCTTGTATTTGATCAGGCTCTTCAGCCGGTC
CACGATGAAGAAGTGCTCGTCCTCGTCCCAGTAGGCGATGTCGCCGCTGTGCAGCCAGCCGTCCTTGTCG
ATGAGAGCGTTTGTAGCCTCGGGGTTGTTAACGTAGCCGCTCATGATCATGGGGCCACGGACGCACAGCT
CGCCGCGCTGGTTCACACCCAGTGTCTTACCGGTGTCCAAGTCCACCACCTTAGCCTCGAAGAAGGGCAC
CACCTTGCCTACTGCGCCAGGCTTGTCGTCCCCTTCGGGGGTGATCAGAATGGCGCTGGTTGTTTCTGTC
AGGCCGTAGCCCTGGCGGATGCCTGGTAGGTGGAAGCGTTTGGCCACGGCCTCACCTACCTCCTTGCTGA
GCGGCGCCCCGCCGCTGGCGATCTCGTGCAAGTTGCTTAGGTCGTACTTGTCGATGAGAGTGCTCTTAGC
GAAGAAGCTAAATAGTGTGGGCACCAGCAGGGCAGATTGAATCTTATAGTCTTGCAAGCTGCGCAAGAAT
AGCTCCTCCTCGAAGCGGTACATGAGCACGACCCGAAAGCCGCAGATCAAGTAGCCCAGCGTGGTGAACA
TGCCGAAGCCGTGGTGAAATGGCACCACGCTGAGGATAGCGGTGTCGGGGATGATCTGGTTGCCGAAGAT
GGGGTCGCGGGCATGACTGAATCGGACACAAGCGGTGCGGTGCGGTAGGGCTACGCCCTTGGGCAATCCG
GTACTGCCACTACTGTTCATGATCAGGGCGATGGTTTTGTCCCGGTCGAAGCTCTCGGGCACGAAGTCGT
ACTCGTTGAAGCCGGGTGGCAAATGGGAAGTCACGAAGGTGTACATGCTTTGGAAGCCCTGGTAGTCGGT
CTTGCTATCCATGATGATGATCTTTTGTATGATCGGTAGCTTCTTTTGCACGTTGAGGATCTTTTGCAGC
CCTTTCTTGCTCACGAATACGACGGTGGGCTGGCTGATGCCCATGCTGTTCAGCAGCTCGCGCTCGTTGT
AGATGTCGTTAGCTGGGGCCACAGCCACACCGATGAACAGGGCACCCAACACGGGCATGAAGAACTGCAA
GCTATTCTCGCTGCACACCACGATCCGATGGTTTGTATTCAGCCCATAGCGCTTCATAGCTTCTGCCAGC
CGAACGCTCATCTCGAAGTACTCGGCGTAGGTAATGTCCACCTCGATATGTGCGTCGGTAAAGGCGATGG
TGCCGGGCACCAGGGCGTAGCGCTTCATGGCTTTGTGCAGCTGCTCGCCGGCGGTCCCGTCTTCGAGTGG
GTAGAATGGCGCTGGGCCCTTCTTAATGTTTTTGGCATCTTCCATGGTGGATCCAATTCCTCACGACACC
TGAAATGGAAGAAAAAAACTTTGAACCACTGTCTGAGGCTTGAGAATGAACCAAGATCCAAACTCAAAAA
GGGCAAATTCCAAGGAGAATTACATCAAGTGCCAAGCTGGCCTAACTTCAGTCTCCACCCACTCAGTGTG
GGGAAACTCCATCGCATAAAACCCCTCCCCCCAACCTAAAGACGACGTACTCCAAAAGCTCGAGAACTAA
TCGAGGTGCCTGGACGGCGCCCGGTACTCCGTGGAGTCACATGAAGCGACGGCTGAGGACGGAAAGGCCC
TTTTCCTTTGTGTGGGTGACTCACCCGCCCGCTCTCCCGAGCGCCGCGTCCTCCATTTTGAGCTCCCTGC
AGCAGGGCCGGGAAGCGGCCATCTTTCCGCTCACGCAACTGGTGCCGACCGGGCCAGCCTTGCCGCCCAG
GGCGGGGCGATACACGGCGGCGCGAGGCCAGGCACCAGAGCAGGCCGGCCAGCTTGAGACTACCCCCGTC
CGATTCTCGGTGGCCGCGCTCGCAGGCCCCGCCTCGCCGAACATGTGCGCTGGGACGCACGGGCCCCGTC
GCCGCCCGCGGCCCCAAAAACCGAAATACCAGTGTGCAGATCTTGGCCCGCATTTACAAGACTATCTTGC
CAGAAAAAAAGCGTCGCAGCAGGTCATCAAAAATTTTAAATGGCTAGAGACTTATCGAAAGCAGCGAGAC
AGGCGCGAAGGTGCCACCAGATTCGCACGCGGCGGCCCCAGCGCCCAGGCCAGGCCTCAACTCAAGCACG
AGGCGAAGGGGCTCCTTAAGCGCAAGGCCTCGAACTCTCCCACCCACTTCCAACCCGAAGCTCGGGATCA
AGAATCACGTACTGCAGCCAGGTGGAAGTAATTCAAGGCACGCAAGGGCCATAACCCGTAAAGAGGCCAG
GCCCGCGGGAACCACACACGGCACTTACCTGTGTTCTGGCGGCAAACCCGTTGCGAAAAAGAACGTTCAC
GGCGACTACTGCACTTATATACGGTTCTCCCCCACCCTCGGGAAAAAGGCGGAGCCAGTACACGACATCA
CTTTCCCAGTTTACCCCGCGCCACCTTCTCTAGGCACCGGTTCAATTGCCGACCCCTCCCCCCAACTTCT
CGGGGACTGTGGGCGATGTGCGCTCTGCCCACTGACGGGCACCGGAGCCAATTCCCACTCCTTTCAAGAC
CTAGAAGGTCCATTAGCTGCAAAGATTCCTCTCTGTTTAAAACTTTATCCATCTTTGCAAAGCTATCGAT
ATCGATAAAATTTTGAATTTTGTAATTTGTTTTTGTAATTCTTTAGTTTGTATGTCTGTTGCTATTATGT
CTACTATTCTTTCCCCTGCACTGTACCCCCCAATCCCCCCTTTTCTTTTAAAAGTTAACCGATACCGTCG
AGATCCGTTCACTAATCGAATGGATCTGTCTCTGTCTCTCTCTCCACCTTCTTCTTCTATTCCTTCGGGC
CTGTCGGGTCCCCTCGGGGTTGGGAGGTGGGTCTGAAACGATAATGGTGAATATCCCTGCCTAACTCTAT
TCACTATAGAAAGTACAGCAAAAACTATTCTTAAACCTACCAAGCCTCCTACTATCATTATGAATAATTT
TATATACCACAGCCAATTTGTTATGTTAAACCAATTCCACAAACTTGCCCATTTATCTAATTCCAATAAT
TCTTGTTCATTCTTTTCTTGCTGGTTTTGCGATTCTTCAATTAAGGAGTGTATTAAGCTTGTGTAATTGT
TAATTTCTCTGTCCCACTCCATCCAGGTCGTGTGATTCCAAATCTGTTCCAGAGATTTATTACTCCAACT
AGCATTCCAAGGCACAGCAGTGGTGCAAATGAGTTTTCCAGAGCAACCCCAAATCCCCAGGAGCTGTTGA
TCCTTTAGGTATCTTTCCACAGCCAGGATTCTTGCCTGGAGCTGCTTGATGCCCCAGACTGTGAGTTGCA
ACAGATGCTGTTGCGCCTCAATAGCCCTCAGCAAATTGTTCTGCTGCTGCACTATACCAGACAATAATTG
TCTGGCCTGTACCGTCAGCGTCATTGACGCTGCGCCCATAGTGCTTCCTGCTGCTCCCAAGAACCCAAGG
AACAAAGCTCCTATTCCCACTGCTCTTTTTTCTCTCTGCACCACTCTTCTCTTTGCCTTGGTGGGTGCTA
CTCCTAATGGTTCAATTTTTACTACTTTATATTTATATAATTCACTTCTCCAATTGTCCCTCATATCTCC
TCCTCCAGGTCTGAAGATCAGTGGCCGCTTGCTGTGCGGTGGTCTTACTTTTGTTTTGCTCTTCCTCTAT
CTTGTCTAAAGCTTCCTTGGTGTCTTTTATCTCTATCCTTTGATGCACACAATAGAGGGTTGCTACTGTA
TTATATAATGATCTAAGTTCTTCTGATCCTGTCTGAAGGGATGGTTGTAGCTGTCCCAGTATTTGTCTAC
AGCCTTCTGATGTTTCTAACAGGCCAGGATTAACTGCGAATCGTTCTAGCTCCCTGCTTGCCCATACTAT
ATGTTTTAATTTATATTTTTTCTTTCCCCCTGGCCTTAACCGAATTTTTTCCCATCGCGATCTAATTCTC
CCCCGCTTAATACTGACGCTCTCGCACCCATCTCTCTCCTTCTAGCCTCCGCTAGTCAAAATTTTTGGCG
TACTCACCAGTCGCCGCCCCTCGCCTCTTGCCGTGCGCGCTTCAGCAAGCCGAGTCCTGCGTCGAGAGAG
CTCCTCTGGTTTCCCTTTCGCTTTCAAGTCCCTGTTCGGGCGCCACTGCTAGAGATTTTCCACACTGACT
AAAAGGGTCTGAGGGATCTCTAGTTACCAGAGTCACACAACAGACGGGCACACACTACTTGAAGCACTCA
AGGCAAGCTTTATTGAGGCTTAAGCAGTGGGTTCCCTAGTTAGCCAGAGAGCTCCCAGGCTCAGATCTGG
TCTAACCAGAGAGACCCGTTTATGTATCGAGCTAGGCACTTAAATACAATATCTCTGCAATGCGGCAATT
CAGTGGTTCGTCCAATCCATGTCAGACCCGTCTGTTGCCTTCCTAATAAGGCACGATCGTACCACCTTAC
TTCCACCAATCGGCATGCACGGTGCTTTTTCTCTCCTTGTAAGGCATGTTGCTAACTCATCGTTACCATG
TTGCAAGACTACAAGAGTATTGCATAAGACTACACGCGTCAGCTTGGCACTGGCCGTCGTTTTACAACGT
CGTGACTGGGAAAACCCTGGCGTTACCCAACTTAATCGCCTTGCAGCACATCCCCCTTTCGCCAGCTGGC
GTAATAGCGAAGAGGCCCGCACCGATCGCCCTTCCCAACAGTTGCGCAGCCTGAATGGCGAATGGCGCCT
GATGCGGTATTTTCTCCTTACGCATCTGTGCGGTATTTCACACCGCATATGGTGCACTCTCAGTACAATC
TGCTCTGATGCCGCATAGTTAAGCCAGCCCCGACACCCGCCAACACCCGCTGACGCGCCCTGACGGGCTT
GTCTGCTCCCGGCATCCGCTTACAGACAAGCTGTGACCGTCTCCGGGAGCTGCATGTGTCAGAGGTTTTC
ACCGTCATCACCGAAACGCGCGAGACGAAAGGGCCTCGTGATACGCCTATTTTTATAGGTTAATGTCATG
ATAATAATGGTTTCTTAGACGTCAGGTGGCACTTTTCGGGGAAATGTGCGCGGAACCCCTATTTGTTTAT
TTTTCTAAATACATTCAAATATGTATCCGCTCATGAGACAATAACCCTGATAAATGCTTCAATAATATTG
AAAAAGGAAGAGTATGAGTATTCAACATTTCCGTGTCGCCCTTATTCCCTTTTTTGCGGCATTTTGCCTT
CCTGTTTTTGCTCACCCAGAAACGCTGGTGAAAGTAAAAGATGCTGAAGATCAGTTGGGTGCACGAGTGG
GTTACATCGAACTGGATCTCAACAGCGGTAAGATCCTTGAGAGTTTTCGCCCCGAAGAACGTTTTCCAAT
GATGAGCACTTTTAAAGTTCTGCTATGTGGCGCGGTATTATCCCGTATTGACGCCGGGCAAGAGCAACTC
GGTCGCCGCATACACTATTCTCAGAATGACTTGGTTGAGTACTCACCAGTCACAGAAAAGCATCTTACGG
ATGGCATGACAGTAAGAGAATTATGCAGTGCTGCCATAACCATGAGTGATAACACTGCGGCCAACTTACT
TCTGACAACGATCGGAGGACCGAAGGAGCTAACCGCTTTTTTGCACAACATGGGGGATCATGTAACTCGC
CTTGATCGTTGGGAACCGGAGCTGAATGAAGCCATACCAAACGACGAGCGTGACACCACGATGCCTGTAG
CAATGGCAACAACGTTGCGCAAACTATTAACTGGCGAACTACTTACTCTAGCTTCCCGGCAACAATTAAT
AGACTGGATGGAGGCGGATAAAGTTGCAGGACCACTTCTGCGCTCGGCCCTTCCGGCTGGCTGGTTTATT
GCTGATAAATCTGGAGCCGGTGAGCGTGGGTCTCGCGGTATCATTGCAGCACTGGGGCCAGATGGTAAGC
CCTCCCGTATCGTAGTTATCTACACGACGGGGAGTCAGGCAACTATGGATGAACGAAATAGACAGATCGC
TGAGATAGGTGCCTCACTGATTAAGCATTGGTAACTGTCAGACCAAGTTTACTCATATATACTTTAGATT
GATTTAAAACTTCATTTTTAATTTAAAAGGATCTAGGTGAAGATCCTTTTTGATAATCTCATGACCAAAA
TCCCTTAACGTGAGTTTTCGTTCCACTGAGCGTCAGACCCCGTAGAAAAGATCAAAGGATCTTCTTGAGA
TCCTTTTTTTCTGCGCGTAATCTGCTGCTTGCAAACAAAAAAACCACCGCTACCAGCGGTGGTTTGTTTG
CCGGATCAAGAGCTACCAACTCTTTTTCCGAAGGTAACTGGCTTCAGCAGAGCGCAGATACCAAATACTG
TTCTTCTAGTGTAGCCGTAGTTAGGCCACCACTTCAAGAACTCTGTAGCACCGCCTACATACCTCGCTCT
GCTAATCCTGTTACCAGTGGCTGCTGCCAGTGGCGATAAGTCGTGTCTTACCGGGTTGGACTCAAGACGA
TAGTTACCGGATAAGGCGCAGCGGTCGGGCTGAACGGGGGGTTCGTGCACACAGCCCAGCTTGGAGCGAA
CGACCTACACCGAACTGAGATACCTACAGCGTGAGCTATGAGAAAGCGCCACGCTTCCCGAAGGGAGAAA
GGCGGACAGGTATCCGGTAAGCGGCAGGGTCGGAACAGGAGAGCGCACGAGGGAGCTTCCAGGGGGAAAC
GCCTGGTATCTTTATAGTCCTGTCGGGTTTCGCCACCTCTGACTTGAGCGTCGATTTTTGTGATGCTCGT
CAGGGGGGCGGAGCCTATGGAAAAACGCCAGCAACGCGGCCTTTTTACGGTTCCTGGCCTTTTGCTGGCC
TTTTGCTCACATGTTCTTTCCTGCGTTATCCCCTGATTCTGTGGATAACCGTATTACCGCCTTTGAGTGA
GCTGATACCGCTCGCCGCAGCCGAACGACCGAGCGCAGCGAGTCAGTGAGCGAGGAAGCGGAAGAGCGCC
CAATACGCAAACCGCCTCTCCCCGCGCGTTGGCCGATTCATTAATGCAGCTGGCACGACAGGTTTCCCGA
CTGGAAAGCGGGCAGTGAGCGCAACGCAATTAATGTGAGTTAGCTCACTCATTAGGCACCCCAGGCTTTA
CACTTTATGCTTCCGGCTCGTATGTTGTGTGGAATTGTGAGCGGATAACAATTTCACACAGGAAACAGCT
ATGACATGATTACGAATTTGGTCTCTGCAAAAGTCTAGGCCTCCAAAAAAGCCTCCTCACTACTTCTGGA
ATAGCTCAGAGGCCGAGGCGGCCTCGGCCTCTGCATAAATAAAAAAAATTAGTCAGCCATGGGGCGGAGA
ATGGGCGGAACTGGGCGGAGTTAGGGGCGGGATGGGCGGAGTTAGGGGCGGGATAGCTAGAGCCAGACAT
GATAAGATACATTGATGAGTTTGGACAAACCACAACTAGAATGCAGTGAAAAAAATGCTTTATTTGTGAA
ATTTGTGATGCTATTGCTTTATTTGTAACCATTATAAGCTGCAATAAACAAGTTCCTCTCACTCTCTGAT
ATTCATTTCTTTGCAAGTTATAAATACTGAATAATAAGATGACATGAACTACTACTGCTAGAGATTTTCC
ACACTGACTAAAAGGGTCTGAGGGATCTCTAGTTACCAGAGTCACACAACAGACGGGCACACACTACTTG
AAGCACTCAAGGCAAGCTTTATTGAGGCTTAAGCAGTGGGTTCCCTAGTTAGCCAGAGAGCTCCCAGGCT
CAGATCTGGTCTAACCAGAGAGACCCAGTACAAGCAAAAAGCAGATCTTATCTTCGTTGGGAGTGAATTA
GCCCTTCCAGTCCCCCCTTTTCTTTTAAAAAGTGGCTAAGATCTACAGCTGCCTTGTAAGTCATTGGTCT
TAAAGGTACCAGGCGGGGAGGCG
Features (pLannotate 1.2.2; 26 found; start..end, strand, type, name):
    595..2024    -  CDS            tdTomato (fragment): tandem dimeric (pseudo-monomeric) derivative of DsRed (Shaner et al., 2004) mammalian codon-optimized
   2106..3755    -  CDS            luciferase: firefly luciferase synthetic luc2 version of the luciferase gene
   3771..4949    -  promoter       EF-1α promoter: strong constitutive promoter for human elongation factor EF-1α
   4956..5022    -  CDS            small t antigen (fragment): SV40 (simian virus 40) small t antigen
   5047..5163    -  misc_feature   cPPT/CTS: central polypurine tract and central termination sequence of HIV-1
   5182..5282    -  CDS            Rev (fragment): human immunodeficiency virus 1 (HIV-1) Rev protein; rev; enhances nuclear export of unspliced and incompletely spliced viral mRNAs
   5659..5892    -  misc_feature   RRE: The Rev response element (RRE) of HIV-1 allows for Rev-dependent mRNA export from the nucleus to the cytoplasm.
   6063..6401    -  CDS            HIV-1 gag (fragment): gag protein from human immunodeficiency virus 1; gag
   6385..6510    -  misc_feature   HIV-1 Ψ: packaging signal of human immunodeficiency virus type 1
   6557..6737    -  LTR            5' LTR (truncated): truncated 5' long terminal repeat (LTR) from HIV-1
   6738..6964    -  promoter       RSV promoter: Rous sarcoma virus enhancer/promoter
   6978..7132    +  CDS            lacZα (fragment): LacZα fragment of β-galactosidase; lacZ fragment
   7138..7237    -  misc_feature   bom (fragment): basis of mobility region from pBR322
   7339..7374    -  CDS            rop (fragment): Rop protein, which maintains plasmids at low copy number; rop
   7469..7573    +  promoter       AmpR promoter: bla
   7574..8434    +  CDS            AmpR: β-lactamase; bla; confers resistance to ampicillin, carbenicillin, and related antibiotics
   8605..9193    +  rep_origin     ori: high-copy-number ColE1/pMB1/pBR322/pUC origin of replication
   9376..9468    +  CDS            lacI (fragment): lac repressor; lacI; The lac repressor binds to the lac operator to inhibit transcription in E. coli. This inhibition can be relieved by adding lactose or isopropyl-β-D-thiogalactopyranoside (IPTG).
   9481..9502    +  protein_bind   CAP binding site: CAP binding activates transcription in the presence of cAMP. E. coli catabolite activator protein
   9517..9547    +  promoter       lac promoter: promoter for the E. coli lac operon
   9555..9571    +  protein_bind   lac operator: The lac repressor binds to the lac operator to inhibit transcription in E. coli. This inhibition can be relieved by adding lactose or isopropyl-β-D-thiogalactopyranoside (IPTG). lac repressor encoded by lacI
   9628..9763    -  rep_origin     SV40 ori: SV40 origin of replication
   9803..9924    -  polyA_signal   SV40 poly(A) signal: SV40 polyadenylation signal
   9996..10176   -  LTR            5' LTR (truncated): truncated 5' long terminal repeat (LTR) from HIV-1
  10162..10299   -  CDS            nef (fragment): NEF_HV1LA - Experimental evidence at protein level: Swiss-Prot protein existence level 1. Extracellular Nef protein targets CD4(+) T-lymphocytes for apoptosis by interacting with CXCR4 surface receptors. From Human immunodeficiency virus type 1 group M subtype B (isolate Lai) (HIV-1).
  10303..578     -  misc_feature   WPRE (across the origin): woodchuck hepatitis virus posttranscriptional regulatory element
