[The description below was written by a language model from this plasmid's Addgene catalogue record and pLannotate feature annotations shown in this document.]
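Description:
pCDH-EF1-Luc2-P2A-tdTomato is a lentiviral transfer plasmid for mammalian expression, derived from the commercial pCDH-CMV-MCS backbone by replacing a ClaI/SalI fragment with an EF1 promoter and a new multiple cloning site. It is propagated in E. coli through a high-copy ColE1/pUC-type origin and selected with ampicillin via the β-lactamase gene. The catalogue lists a total size of about 10.3 kb, which agrees closely with the sequenced record. Residual lac, rop and bom fragments in the feature table are backbone remnants rather than functional parts.

The viral portion has a typical third-generation layout. An RSV promoter fused to a truncated HIV-1 5' LTR drives genomic RNA production in packaging cells. It is followed by the Ψ packaging signal with a partial gag sequence, the Rev response element for Rev-dependent nuclear export, and the cPPT/CTS, which aids nuclear import of the reverse-transcribed genome. Downstream, the human EF-1α promoter drives a single synthetic open reading frame of roughly 3.2 kb, cloned between BamHI and EcoRI. It encodes the codon-optimised firefly luciferase luc2 joined by a P2A self-cleaving peptide to the tandem-dimer red fluorescent protein tdTomato, so both reporters arise as separate proteins from one transcript. The P2A itself is not annotated, but there is a short gap between the two coding regions. A WPRE follows to enhance transcript stability and expression, then a truncated 3' LTR and an SV40 polyadenylation signal and origin.

No mammalian selection marker is annotated, so transduced cells would be identified by fluorescence. The stated purpose is co-expression of Luc2 and tdTomato from the EF1 promoter, which suits stable dual labelling of cells for bioluminescence and fluorescence detection.
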