Addgene plasmid #72486: pCDH-EF1-Luc2-P2A-tdTomato
Purpose: Express Luc2 and tdTomato under EF1 promoter
Depositing lab: Kazuhiro Oka. Depositing organization: Baylor College of Medicine.
Backbone
  Vector backbone: pCDH-CMV-MCS
  Backbone manufacturer: Systembio
  Backbone size w/o insert (bp): 7133
  Total vector size (bp): 10289
  Modifications to backbone: ClaI/SalI fragment was replaced with EF1 + new MCS
  Vector type: Mammalian Expression, Lentiviral
Growth in bacteria
  Bacterial resistance: Ampicillin, 100 μg/mL
  Growth temperature: 37°C
  Growth strain: NEB Stable
  Copy number: High Copy
Gene/Insert
  Gene/Insert name: Luc2-P2A-tdTomato
  Species: Synthetic
  Insert size (bp): 3174
  Promoter: EF1
  Cloning method: Restriction Enzyme; 5′ cloning site BamHI (not destroyed); 3′ cloning site EcoRI (not destroyed)
  Sequencing primers: 5′ GCACTTGATGTAATTCTCC; 3′ CAACACCACGGAATTGTCAG
Terms and licenses: Academic/Nonprofit Terms; Industry Terms: Not Available to Industry
How to cite: pCDH-EF1-Luc2-P2A-tdTomato was a gift from Kazuhiro Oka (Addgene plasmid # 72486 ; http://n2t.net/addgene:72486 ; RRID:Addgene_72486)
