>Addgene plasmid #72486 | pCDH-EF1-Luc2-P2A-tdTomato | addgene partial sequence | sequence record 134578 | EF1a-F 5'-TCAAGCCTCAGACAGTGGTTC-3'
ATTGGATCCACCATGGAAGATGCCAAAAACATTAAGAAGGGCCCAGCGCCATTCTACCCACTCGAAGACG
GGACCGCCGGCGAGCAGCTGCACAAAGCCATGAAGCGCTACGCCCTGGTGCCCGGCACCATCGCCTTTAC
CGACGCACATATCGAGGTGGACATTACCTACGCCGAGTACTTCGAGATGAGCGTTCGGCTGGCAGAAGCT
ATGAAGCGCTATGGGCTGAATACAAACCATCGGATCGTGGTGTGCAGCGAGAATAGCTTGCAGTTCTTCA
TGCCCGTGTTGGGTGCCCTGTTCATCGGTGTGGCTGTGGCCCCAGCTAACGACATCTACAACGAGCGCGA
GCTGCTGAACAGCATGGGCATCAGCCAGCCCACCGTCGTATTCGTGAGCAAGAAAGGGCTGCAAAAGATC
CTCAACGTGCAAAAGAAGCTACCGATCATACAAAAGATCATCATCATGGATAGCAAGACCGACTACCAGG
GCTTCCAAAGCATGTACACCTTCGTGACTTCCCATTTGCCACCCGGCTTCAACGAGTACGACTTCGTGCC
CGAGAGCTTCGACCGGGACAAAACCATCGCCCTGATCATGAACAGTAGTGGCAGTACCGGATTGCCCAAG
GGCGTAGCCCTACCGCACCGCACCGCTTGTGTCCGATTCAGTCATGCCCGCGACCCCATCTTCGGCAACC
AGATCATCCCCGACACCGCTATCCTCAGCGTGGTGCCATTTCACCACGGCTTCGGCATGTTCACCACGCT
GGGCTACTTGATCTGCGGCTTTCGGGTCGTGCTCATGTACCGCTTCGAGGAGGAGCTATTCTTGCGCAGC
TTGCAAGACTATAAGATTCA
