>Addgene plasmid #72486 | pCDH-EF1-Luc2-P2A-tdTomato | addgene partial sequence | sequence record 134579 | WPRE-R 5'-CATAGCGTAAAAGGAGCAACA-3'
TCTTTCACAAATTTTGTAATCCAGAGGTTGATTGTCGACGAATTCTTATTACTTGTACAGCTCGTCCATG
CCGTACAGGAACAGGTGGTGGCGGCCCTCGGAGCGCTCGTACTGTTCCACGATGGTGTAGTCCTCGTTGT
GGGAGGTGATGTCCAGCTTGGTGTCCACGTAGTAGTAGCCGGGCAGTTGCACGGGCTTCTTGGCCATGTA
GATGGTCTTGAACTCCACCAGGTAGTGGCCGCCGTCCTTCAGCTTCAGGGCCTGGTGGATCTCGCCCTTC
AGCACGCCGTCGCGGGGGTACAGGCGCTCGGTGGAGGCCTCCCAGCCCATGGTCTTCTTCTGCATTACGG
GGCCGTCGGGGGGGAAGTTGGTGCCGCGCATCTTCACCTTGTAGATCAGCGTGCCGTCCTGCAGGGAGGA
GTCCTGGGTCACGGTCACCAGACCGCCGTCCTCGAAGTTCATCACGCGCTCCCACTTGAAGCCCTCGGGG
AAGGACAGCTTCTTGTAATCGGGGATGTCGGCGGGGTGCTTCACGTACGCCTTGGAGCCGTACATGAACT
GGGGGGACAGGATGTCCCAGGCGAAGGGCAGGGGGCCGCCCTTGGTCACCTTCAGCTTGGCGGTCTGGGT
GCCCTCGTAGGGGCGGCCCTCGCCCTCGCCCTCGATCTCGAACTCGTGGCCGTTCATGGAGCCCTCCATG
CGCACCTTGAAGCGCATGAACTCTTTGATGACGGCCATGTTGTTGTCCTCGGAGGAGGCGGTGCCGGAGC
TGCCGCTGCCGGTGCTGCCGATGCCATGCCCCAGGAACAGGTGGTGGCGGCCCTCGGAGCGCTCGTACTG
TTCCACGATGGTGTAGTCCTCGTTGTGGGAGGTGATGTCCAGCTTGGTGTCCACGTAGTAGTAGCCGGGC
AGTTGCACGGGCTTCTTGGCCATGTAGATGGTCTTGAACT
